>Addgene plasmid #161529 | pJM585 ZF6x6-C mKate2 in TUPV1 | addgene full sequence | sequence record 317638 | Addgene NGS Result
GCGTACGGATGGGGCTCTAGCTCTAGAGCTTGATATCGAATTCCTGCAGCCCCGCTAGAGGGACAGCCCC
CCCCCAAAGCCCCCAGGGATGTAATTACGTCCCTCCCCCGCTAGGGGGCAGCAGCGAGCCGCCCGGGGCT
CCGCTCCGGTCCGGCGCTCCCCCCGCATCCCCGAGCCGGCAGCGTGCGGGGACAGCCCGGGCACGGGGAA
GGTGGCACGGGATCGCTTTCCTCTGAACGCTTCTCGCTGCTCTTTGAGCCTGCAGACACCTGGGGGGATA
CGGGGAAAAAGCTTTAGGCTGAAAGAGAGATTTAGAATGACAGAATCATAGAACGGCCTGGGCGCGCCTG
GTGGCGAACGATCAACAGACGGGAGAGGGCAAAAGTCTTCGCTGACAGCGACCGGACTCTAGGGGGTATC
CCC
[124 nt withheld, positions 424-547]
C
[91 nt withheld, positions 549-639]
A
[49 nt withheld, positions 641-689]
CCTTTGACGTTGGAGTCCACGTTCTTT
[37 nt withheld, positions 717-753]
ACCCTATCTCGGTCTATTCTTTTGATTTATAAGGGATTTTGCCGATTTCGGCCTATTGGTTAAAAAATGA
GCTGATTTAACAAAAATTTAACGCGAATTAATTCTGTGGAATGTGTGTCAGTTAGGCTCAATTAGTCAGC
AACCATAGTCCCGCCCCTAACTCCGCCCATCCCGCCCCTAACTCCGCCCAGTTCCGCCCATTCTCCGCCC
CATGGCTGACTAATTTTTTTTATTTATGCAGAGGCCGAGGCCGCCTCTGCCTCTGAGCTATTCCAGAAGT
AGTGAGGAGGCTTTTTTGGAGGCCTAGGCTTTTGCAAAAAGCTCCCGGGAGCTTGTATATCCATTTTCGG
AGGTTGGGCTTCGGAATCGTTTTCCGGGACGCCGGCTGGATGATCCTCCAGCGCGGGGATCTCATGCTGG
AGTTCTTCGCCCACCCCAACTTGTTTATTGCAGCTTATAATGGTTACAAATAAAGCAATAGCATCACAAA
TTTCACAAATAAAGCATTTTTTTCACTGCATTCTAGTTGTGGTTTGTCCAAACTCATCAATGTATCTTAT
CATGTCTGTATACCGTCGACCTCTAGCTAGAGCTTGGCGTAATCATGGTCATAGCTGTTTCCTGTGTGAA
ATTGTTATCCGCTCACAATTCCACACAACATACGAGCCGGAAGCATAAAGTGTAAAGCCTGGGGTGCCTA
ATGAGTGAGCTAACTCACATTAATTGCGTTGCGCTCACTGCCCGCTTTCCAGTCGGGAAACCTGTCGTGC
CAGCTGCATTAATGAATCGGCCAACGCGCGGGGAGAGGCGGTTTGCGTATTGGGCGCTCTTCCGCTTCCT
CGCTCACTGACTCGCTGCGCTCGGTCGTTCGGCTGCGGCGAGCGGTATCAGCTCACTCAAAGGCGGTAAT
ACGGTTATCCACAGAATCAGGGGATAACGCAGGAAAGAACATGTGAGCAAAAGGCCAGCAAAAGGCCAGG
AACCGTAAAAAGGCCGCGTTGCTGGCGTTTTTCCATAGGCTCCGCCCCCCTGACGAGCATCACAAAAATC
GACGCTCAAGTCAGAGGTGGCGAAACCCGACAGGACTATAAAGATACCAGGCGTTTCCCCCTGGAAGCTC
CCTCGTGCGCTCTCCTGTTCCGACCCTGCCGCTTACCGGATACCTGTCCGCCTTTCTCCCTTCGGGAAGC
GTGGCGCTTTCTCATAGCTCACGCTGTAGGTATCTCAGTTCGGTGTAGGTCGTTCGCTCCAAGCTGGGCT
GTGTGCACGAACCCCCCGTTCAGCCCGACCGCTGCGCCTTATCCGGTAACTATCGTCTTGAGTCCAACCC
GGTAAGACACGACTTATCGCCACTGGCAGCAGCCACTGGTAACAGGATTAGCAGAGCGAGGTATGTAGGC
GGTGCTACAGAGTTCTTGAAGTGGTGGCCTAACTACGGCTACACTAGAAGAACAGTATTTGGTATCTGCG
CTCTGCTGAAGCCAGTTACCTTCGGAAAAAGAGTTGGTAGCTCTTGATCCGGCAAACAAACCACCGCTGG
TAGCGGTGGTTTTTTTGTTTGCAAGCAGCAGATTACGCGCAGAAAAAAAGGATCTCAAGAAGATCCTTTG
ATCTTTTCTACGGGGTCTGACGCTCAGTGGAACGAAAACTCACGTTAAGGGATTTTGGTCATGAGATTAT
CAAAAAGGATCTTCACCTAGATCCTTTTAAATTAAAAATGAAGTTTTAAATCAATCTAAAGTATATATGA
GTAAACTTGGTCTGACAGTTACCAATGCTTAATCAGTGAGGCACCTATCTCAGCGATCTGTCTATTTCGT
TCATCCATAGTTGCCTGACTCCCCGTCGTGTAGATAACTACGATACGGGAGGGCTTACCATCTGGCCCCA
GTGCTGCAATGATACCGCGAGATCCACGCTCACCGGCTCCAGATTTATCAGCAATAAACCAGCCAGCCGG
AAGGGCCGAGCGCAGAAGTGGTCCTGCAACTTTATCCGCCTCCATCCAGTCTATTAATTGTTGCCGGGAA
GCTAGAGTAAGTAGTTCGCCAGTTAATAGTTTGCGCAACGTTGTTGCCATTGCTACAGGCATCGTGGTGT
CACGCTCGTCGTTTGGTATGGCTTCATTCAGCTCCGGTTCCCAACGATCAAGGCGAGTTACATGATCCCC
CATGTTGTGCAAAAAAGCGGTTAGCTCCTTCGGTCCTCCGATCGTTGTCAGAAGTAAGTTGGCCGCAGTG
TTATCACTCATGGTTATGGCAGCACTGCATAATTCTCTTACTGTCATGCCATCCGTAAGATGCTTTTCTG
TGACTGGTGAGTACTCAACCAAGTCATTCTGAGAATAGTGTATGCGGCGACCGAGTTGCTCTTGCCCGGC
GTCAATACGGGATAATACCGCGCCACATAGCAGAACTTTAAAAGTGCTCATCATTGGAAAACGTTCTTCG
GGGCGAAAACTCTCAAGGATCTTACCGCTGTTGAGATCCAGTTCGATGTAACCCACTCGTGCACCCAACT
GATCTTCAGCATCTTTTACTTTCACCAGCGTTTCTGGGTGAGCAAAAACAGGAAGGCAAAATGCCGCAAA
AAAGGGAATAAGGGCGACACGGAAATGTTGAATACTCATACTCTTCCTTTTTCAATATTATTGAAGCATT
TATCAGGGTTATTGTCTCATGAGCGGATACATATTTGAATGTATTTAGAAAAATAAACAAATAGGGGTTC
CGCGCACATTTCCCCGAAAAGTGCCACCTGACGTCGACGGATCGGGAGATCGAAGACGGTGCCAAGGTCT
TGACAAACGAGTGCTAGTACAAGATCTGCGAGGTGTAGGGGACGCGAGTGTAGGGGTGAGCTGTGTAGGG
GGACTAAGTGTAGGGGACGCGAGTGTAGGGGTGAGCTGTGTAGGGGAACGCTCTCTAGAGGGTATATAAT
GGGGGCCACTAGTCTACTACCAGAGCTCATCGCTAGCGCCACCATGGTGAGCGAGCTGATTAAGGAGAAC
ATGCACATGAAGCTGTATATGGAGGGCACCGTGAACAACCACCACTTCAAGTGTACCTCCGAGGGCGAAG
GCAAGCCCTACGAGGGCACCCAGACCATGAGAATCAAGGCGGTCGAGGGCGGCCCTCTCCCCTTCGCCTT
CGACATCCTGGCTACCAGCTTCATGTACGGCAGCAAAACCTTCATCAACCACACCCAGGGCATCCCCGAC
TTCTTTAAGCAGTCCTTCCCCGAGGGCTTCACATGGGAGAGAGTCACCACATACGAAGATGGGGGCGTGC
TGACCGCTACCCAGGACACCAGCCTCCAGGACGGCTGCCTCATCTACAACGTCAAGATCAGAGGGGTGAA
CTTCCCATCCAACGGCCCTGTGATGCAGAAGAAAACACTCGGCTGGGAGGCCTCCACCGAAACCCTGTAC
CCCGCTGACGGCGGCCTGGAAGGCAGAGCCGACATGGCCCTGAAGCTCGTGGGCGGGGGCCACCTGATCT
GCAACTTGAAAACCACATACAGATCCAAGAAACCCGCTAAGAACCTCAAGATGCCCGGCGTCTACTATGT
GGACAGGAGACTGGAAAGAATCAAGGAGGCCGACAAAGAAACCTACGTCGAGCAGCACGAGGTGGCTGTG
GCCAGATACTGCGACCTCCCTAGCAAACTGGGGCACAGATGAGCGGCCGCTCGAGTCTAGAGGGCCCGTT
TAAACCCGCTGATCAGCCTCGACTGTGCCTTCTAGTTGCCAGCCATCTGTTGTTTGCCCCTCCCCCGTGC
CTTCCTTGACCCTGGAAGGTGCCACTCCCACTGTCCTTTCCTAATAAAATGAGGAAATTGCATCGCATTG
TCTGAGTAGGTGTCATTCTATTCTGGGGGGTGGGGTGGGGCAGGACAGCAAGGGGGAGGATTGGGAAGTC
AATAGCAGGCATGCTGGGGATGCGGTGGGCTCTATGGCTTCTGAGGCAGGTCGAGGGTACATGCGCCTTA
CTCCTTGTGAGCGCATCGCGATAAGCTCTAGAGGGACAGCCCCCCCCCAAAGCCCCCAGGGATGTAATTA
CGTCCCTCCCCCGCTAGGGGGCAGCAGCGAGCCGCCCGGGGCTCCGCTCCGGTCCGGCGCTCCCCCCGCA
TCCCCGAGCCGGCAGCGTGCGGGGACAGCCCGGGCACGGGGAAGGTGGCACGGGATCGCTTTCCTCTGAA
CGCTTCTCGCTGCTCTTTGAGCCTGCAGACACCTGGGGGGATACGGGGAAAAAGCTTTAGGCTGAAAGAG
AGATTTAGAATGACAGAATCATAGAACGGCCT
Features (pLannotate 1.2.2; 16 found; start..end, strand, type, name):
     27..52      -  misc_feature   MCS (fragment): pBluescript multiple cloning site
    424..852     +  rep_origin     f1 ori (sequence partly withheld): f1 bacteriophage origin of replication; arrow indicates direction of (+) strand synthesis
    857..879     +  promoter       SV40 promoter (fragment): SV40 enhancer and early promoter
    880..1071    +  promoter       SV40 promoter: SV40 early promoter
   1098..1196    +  CDS            ble (fragment): BLE_KLEPN - Experimental evidence at protein level: Swiss-Prot protein existence level 1. Binding protein with a strong affinity to the bleomycin family of antibiotics. Binds to CL990; an antimitotic-antibiotic compound. From Klebsiella pneumoniae.
   1191..1312    +  polyA_signal   SV40 poly(A) signal: SV40 polyadenylation signal
   1385..1401    -  protein_bind   lac operator: The lac repressor binds to the lac operator to inhibit transcription in E. coli. This inhibition can be relieved by adding lactose or isopropyl-β-D-thiogalactopyranoside (IPTG). lac repressor encoded by lacI
   1409..1439    -  promoter       lac promoter: promoter for the E. coli lac operon
   1454..1475    -  protein_bind   CAP binding site: CAP binding activates transcription in the presence of cAMP. E. coli catabolite activator protein
   1488..1580    -  CDS            lacI (fragment): lac repressor; lacI; The lac repressor binds to the lac operator to inhibit transcription in E. coli. This inhibition can be relieved by adding lactose or isopropyl-β-D-thiogalactopyranoside (IPTG).
   1763..2351    -  rep_origin     ori: high-copy-number ColE1/pMB1/pBR322/pUC origin of replication
   2522..3382    -  CDS            AmpR: β-lactamase; bla; confers resistance to ampicillin, carbenicillin, and related antibiotics
   3383..3487    -  promoter       AmpR promoter: bla
   3679..3695    +  promoter       minP (fragment): minimal TATA-box promoter with low basal activity
   3737..4432    +  CDS            mKate2: mKate2 is a basic (constitutively fluorescent) red fluorescent protein published in 2009, derived from Entacmaea quadricolor. It is reported to be a rapidly-maturing monomer with moderate acid sensitivity.
   4486..4597    +  polyA_signal   bGH poly(A) signal: bovine growth hormone polyadenylation signal
