[The description below was written by a language model from this plasmid's Addgene catalogue record and pLannotate feature annotations shown in this document.]
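Description:
pJM585 ZF6x6-C mKate2 in TUPV1 is a roughly 5.1 kb mammalian expression plasmid for synthetic biology, built in the pPD471 (TUPV1) backbone. That backbone is catalogued as a CMV/MCS vector, but no CMV element is annotated in this derivative, and the insert was placed between retained BglII and NotI sites. It is maintained in E. coli through a high-copy ColE1/pUC-type origin and selected with ampicillin via a β-lactamase gene under its native promoter. An f1 phage origin is also present. Remnants of lac regulatory sequence (lac promoter, operator, CAP site and a lacI fragment) appear to be backbone carry-over.

The payload is a reporter transcription unit in which the ZF6x6-C promoter drives mKate2, a monomeric, rapidly maturing far-red fluorescent protein, followed by a bovine growth hormone polyadenylation signal. The feature table detects only a fragment of a minimal TATA-box promoter just upstream of the coding sequence. The upstream part of the ZF6x6-C promoter is not annotated and the record does not describe its architecture, though the name suggests an array of binding sites for a zinc-finger factor designated ZF6. A minimal promoter of this kind has low basal activity, so mKate2 expression should depend on a cognate transcriptional activator supplied in trans, consistent with the stated purpose of inducible expression.

An SV40 early promoter and SV40 poly(A) signal flank only a short fragment of a bleomycin-family resistance gene, so the plasmid does not appear to carry a functional mammalian selection marker and is probably meant for transient transfection. It serves as a fluorescent readout for engineered genetic programs in mammalian cells.
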