Addgene plasmid #161529: pJM585 ZF6x6-C mKate2 in TUPV1
Purpose: Inducible expression of mKate2 under the ZF6x6-C promoter
Depositing lab: Joshua Leonard. Depositing organization: Northwestern University. Publication: Model-guided design of mammalian genetic programs. Muldoon JJ, Kandula V, Hong M, Donahue PS, Boucher JD, Bagheri N, Leonard JN. Sci Adv. 2021 Feb 19;7(8). pii: 7/8/eabe9375. doi: 10.1126/sciadv.abe9375. Print 2021 Feb. PubMed 33608279.
Backbone
  Vector backbone: pPD471 CMV MCS (TUPV1)
  Vector type: Mammalian Expression, Synthetic Biology
Growth in bacteria
  Bacterial resistance: Ampicillin, 100 μg/mL
  Growth temperature: 37°C
  Growth strain: DH5alpha
  Copy number: High Copy
Gene/Insert
  Gene/Insert name: mKate2
  Species: Synthetic
  Promoter: ZF6x6-C
  Cloning method: Restriction Enzyme; 5′ cloning site BglII (not destroyed); 3′ cloning site NotI (not destroyed)
  Sequencing primers: 5′ CGACACGGAAATGTTGAATAC; 3′ CAGTGGGAGTGGCACCTTCC
Terms and licenses: Academic/Nonprofit Terms; Industry Terms: Not Available to Industry
How to cite: pJM585 ZF6x6-C mKate2 in TUPV1 was a gift from Joshua Leonard (Addgene plasmid # 161529 ; http://n2t.net/addgene:161529 ; RRID:Addgene_161529)
