>Addgene plasmid #161529 | pJM585 ZF6x6-C mKate2 in TUPV1 | depositor partial sequence | sequence record 312984 | ZF6x6-C promoter
AGATCTGCGAGGTGTAGGGGACGCGAGTGTAGGGGTGAGCTGTGTAGGGGGACTAAGTGTAGGGGACGCG
AGTGTAGGGGTGAGCTGTGTAGGGGAACGCTCTCTAGAGGGTATATAATGGGGGCCACTAGTCTACTACC
AGAGCTCATCGCTAGC
