>Addgene plasmid #161529 | pJM585 ZF6x6-C mKate2 in TUPV1 | depositor partial sequence | sequence record 312985 | mKate2 gene
ATGGTGAGCGAGCTGATTAAGGAGAACATGCACATGAAGCTGTATATGGAGGGCACCGTGAACAACCACC
ACTTCAAGTGTACCTCCGAGGGCGAAGGCAAGCCCTACGAGGGCACCCAGACCATGAGAATCAAGGCGGT
CGAGGGCGGCCCTCTCCCCTTCGCCTTCGACATCCTGGCTACCAGCTTCATGTACGGCAGCAAAACCTTC
ATCAACCACACCCAGGGCATCCCCGACTTCTTTAAGCAGTCCTTCCCCGAGGGCTTCACATGGGAGAGAG
TCACCACATACGAAGATGGGGGCGTGCTGACCGCTACCCAGGACACCAGCCTCCAGGACGGCTGCCTCAT
CTACAACGTCAAGATCAGAGGGGTGAACTTCCCATCCAACGGCCCTGTGATGCAGAAGAAAACACTCGGC
TGGGAGGCCTCCACCGAAACCCTGTACCCCGCTGACGGCGGCCTGGAAGGCAGAGCCGACATGGCCCTGA
AGCTCGTGGGCGGGGGCCACCTGATCTGCAACTTGAAAACCACATACAGATCCAAGAAACCCGCTAAGAA
CCTCAAGATGCCCGGCGTCTACTATGTGGACAGGAGACTGGAAAGAATCAAGGAGGCCGACAAAGAAACC
TACGTCGAGCAGCACGAGGTGGCTGTGGCCAGATACTGCGACCTCCCTAGCAAACTGGGGCACAGATGA
